Addgene plasmid #168604: pDONR223 HCoV-HKU1 N_stop
Purpose: Gateway-compatible Entry vector
Depositing lab: Fritz Roth. Depositing organization: Sinai Health System. Publication: A resource of human coronavirus protein-coding sequences in a flexible, multipurpose Gateway Entry clone collection. Weller B, Lin CW, Pogoutse O, Sauer M, Marin-de la Rosa N, Strobel A, Young V, Knapp JJ, Rayhan A, Falter C, Kim DK, Roth FP, Falter-Braun P. G3 (Bethesda). 2023 Jul 5;13(7):jkad105. doi: 10.1093/g3journal/jkad105. PubMed 37267226.
Backbone
  Vector backbone: pDONR223
  Backbone manufacturer: Rual et al, Genome Res. 14:2128-2135, 2004.
  Backbone size w/o insert (bp): 5005
  Vector type: Other
Growth in bacteria
  Bacterial resistance: Spectinomycin, 50 μg/mL
  Growth temperature: 37°C
  Growth strain: DH5alpha
  Copy number: Unknown
Gene/Insert
  Gene/Insert name: N
  Species: Other
  Insert size (bp): 1326
  Entrez Gene: N (a.k.a. HCHV1gp7)
  Cloning method: Gateway Cloning
  Sequencing primers: 5′ m13-For; 3′ m13-Rev
Resource information
  A portion of this plasmid was derived from a plasmid made by: Falter-Braun Lab
Terms and licenses: Academic/Nonprofit Terms; Industry Terms
How to cite: pDONR223 HCoV-HKU1 N_stop was a gift from Fritz Roth (Addgene plasmid # 168604 ; http://n2t.net/addgene:168604 ; RRID:Addgene_168604)
