[The description below was written by a language model from this plasmid's Addgene catalogue record and pLannotate feature annotations shown in this document.]
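Description:
pDONR223 HCoV-HKU1 N_stop is a Gateway-compatible Entry clone built in the pDONR223 donor backbone, carrying the nucleocapsid (N) open reading frame of human coronavirus HKU1. It is a bacterial cloning plasmid rather than an expression vector. It replicates in E. coli from a high-copy ColE1/pUC-type origin and is selected with spectinomycin through the aadA (SmR) aminoglycoside adenylyltransferase gene, which sits downstream of a class 1 integron Pc promoter fragment and a remnant of a gentamicin resistance gene. The sequenced plasmid is 4,116 nt. This is smaller than the listed empty backbone plus insert, as expected when the donor vector's counter-selection cassette is replaced by the ORF during Gateway recombination.

The roughly 1.3 kb N coding sequence is flanked by two attL recombination sites. The automated annotation calls the upstream one attL3 and the downstream one attL2. It also labels the ORF by homology to the murine hepatitis virus nucleoprotein, although the catalogue identifies the insert as the HKU1 N gene. N is the protein that packages the viral RNA genome into a helical ribonucleocapsid and contributes to virion assembly and viral RNA synthesis. The "_stop" suffix suggests that the ORF keeps a stop codon, which would suit native or N-terminally tagged expression rather than C-terminal fusions, but the record does not spell this out. No promoter is positioned to drive the insert. A T7 promoter lies just outside the downstream att site, rrnB T1/T2 terminators insulate the cassette, and M13 primer sites allow sequence verification. The clone belongs to a collection of human coronavirus coding sequences and is intended for LR Clonase transfer of N into destination vectors chosen by the user.
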