Features (pLannotate 1.2.2; 12 found; start..end, strand, type, name):
     34..129     +  protein_bind   attL3: mutant version of attL; recombination site for the Gateway® LR reaction LR Clonase™
    132..1445    +  CDS            N: NCAP_CVM3 - Experimental evidence at protein level: Swiss-Prot protein existence level 1. Packages the positive strand viral genome RNA into a helical ribonucleocapsid (RNP) and plays a fundamental role during virion assembly through its interactions with the viral genome and membrane protein M. Plays an important role in enhancing the efficiency of subgenomic viral RNA transcription as well as viral replication. From Murine coronavirus (strain 3) (MHV-3) (Murine hepatitis virus).
   1459..1558    -  protein_bind   attL2: mutant version of attL; recombination site for the Gateway® LR reaction LR Clonase™
   1576..1594    -  promoter       T7 promoter: promoter for bacteriophage T7 RNA polymerase
   1784..1807    +  promoter       Pc promoter (fragment): intI1 (promoter lies within the coding sequence); class 1 integron promoter
   1983..2039    +  CDS            GmR (fragment): gentamycin acetyltransferase; aacC1; confers resistance to gentamycin
   2046..2837    +  CDS            SmR: aminoglycoside adenylyltransferase (Murphy, 1985); aadA; confers resistance to spectinomycin and streptomycin
   2930..3518    +  rep_origin     ori: high-copy-number ColE1/pMB1/pBR322/pUC origin of replication
   3701..3793    +  CDS            lacI (fragment): lac repressor; lacI; The lac repressor binds to the lac operator to inhibit transcription in E. coli. This inhibition can be relieved by adding lactose or isopropyl-β-D-thiogalactopyranoside (IPTG).
   3848..3875    -  terminator     rrnB T2 terminator: transcription terminator T2 from the E. coli rrnB gene
   4007..4050    +  terminator     rrnB T1 terminator: Escherichia coli rrnB; transcription terminator T1 from the E. coli rrnB gene
   4097..17      -  CDS            lacZα (fragment) (across the origin): LacZα fragment of β-galactosidase; lacZ fragment
>Addgene plasmid #168604 | pDONR223 HCoV-HKU1 N_stop | addgene full sequence | sequence record 333812 | Addgene NGS Result
GTAAAACGACGGCCAGTCTTAAGCTCGGGCCCCAAATAATGATTTTATTTTGACTGATAGTGACCTGTTC
GTTGCAACAAATTGATGAGCAATGCTTTTTTATAATGCCAACTTTGTACAAAAAAGTTGGCATGTCTTAT
ACTCCCGGTCATTATGCTGGAAGTAGAAGCTCCTCTGGAAATCGTTCAGGAATCCTCAAGAAAACTTCTT
GGGCTGACCAATCTGAGCGAAATTACCAAACCTTTAATAGAGGCAGAAAAACCCAACCTAAATTCACTGT
GTCTACTCAACCACAAGGAAATACTATCCCACATTATTCCTGGTTCTCCGGGATCACTCAATTTCAAAAA
GGTAGAGACTTTAAATTTTCAGATGGTCAAGGAGTTCCCATTGCTTTCGGAGTACCCCCTTCTGAAGCAA
AAGGATATTGGTATAGACACAGCCGGCGTTCTTTTAAAACAGCTGATGGTCAACAAAAGCAGTTGTTACC
GAGATGGTATTTCTACTATCTCGGTACCGGCCCATATGCCAATGCATCCTATGGTGAATCCCTCGAAGGG
GTCTTCTGGGTTGCTAATCACCAAGCTGACACTTCTACTCCCTCCGATGTTTCGTCAAGGGACCCTACTA
CTCAAGAAGCTATCCCTACTAGGTTTCCGCCTGGTACGATTTTGCCTCAAGGCTATTATGTTGAAGGCTC
AGGAAGGTCTGCTTCTAATAGTCGACCAGGTTCACGTTCTCAATCACGTGGACCCAATAATCGTTCATTA
AGTAGAAGTAATTCTAATTTTAGACATTCAGATTCTATAGTAAAACCTGATATGGCTGATGAGATCGCTA
ATCTTGTTTTAGCCAAGCTTGGTAAAGATTCTAAACCTCAGCAAGTCACTAAGCAAAATGCCAAGGAAAT
CAGGCATAAAATTTTAACAAAACCTCGCCAAAAGCGAACTCCTAATAAACATTGTAATGTTCAACAGTGT
TTTGGTAAAAGAGGACCTTCTCAAAATTTTGGTAATGCTGAAATGTTAAAGCTTGGTACTAATGATCCTC
AGTTTCCTATTCTTGCAGAATTAGCTCCTACACCAGGTGCTTTTTTCTTTGGTTCTAAATTAGACTTGGT
TAAAAGAGATTCCGAGGCTGACTCACCTGTTAAAGATGTTTTTGAACTTCATTATTCTGGTTCTATTAGG
TTTGATAGTACTTTACCAGGCTTTGAGACAATTATGAAAGTTCTTGAAGAGAATTTAAATGCTTACGTTA
ATTCTAATCAGAACACTGATTCTGATTCGTTGAGTTCTAAACCTCAGCGTAAAAGAGGTGTTAAACAATT
ACCAGAACAGTTTGACTCTCTTAATTTAAGTGCTGGTACTCAGCACATTTCAAATGATTTTACTCCTGAG
GATCATAGTTTACTTGCTACTCTTGATGATCCTTATGTAGAAGACTCTGTTGCTTAATACCCAACTTTCT
TGTACAAAGTTGGCATTATAAGAAAGCATTGCTTATCAATTTGTTGCAACGAACAGGTCACTATCAGTCA
AAATAAAATCATTATTTGCCATCCAGCTGATATCCCCTATAGTGAGTCGTATTACATGGTCATAGCTGTT
TCCTGGCAGCTCTGGCCCGTGTCTCAAAATCTCTGATGTTACATTGCACAAGATAAAAATATATCATCAT
GCCTCCTCTAGACCAGCCAGGACAGAAATGCCTCGACTTCGCTGCTACCCAAGGTTGCCGGGTGACGCAC
ACCGTGGAAACGGATGAAGGCACGAACCCAGTGGACATAAGCCTGTTCGGTTCGTAAGCTGTAATGCAAG
TAGCGTATGCGCTCACGCAACTGGTCCAGAACCTTGACCGAACGCAGCGGTGGTAACGGCGCAGTGGCGG
TTTTCATGGCTTGTTATGACTGTTTTTTTGGGGTACAGTCTATGCCTCGGGCATCCAAGCAGCAAGCGCG
TTACGCCGTGGGTCGATGTTTGATGTTATGGAGCAGCAACGATGTTACGCAGCAGGGCAGTCGCCCTAAA
ACAAAGTTAAACATTATGAGGGAAGCGGTGATCGCCGAAGTATCGACTCAACTATCAGAGGTAGTTGGCG
TCATCGAGCGCCATCTCGAACCGACGTTGCTGGCCGTACATTTGTACGGCTCCGCAGTGGATGGCGGCCT
GAAGCCACACAGTGATATTGATTTGCTGGTTACGGTGACCGTAAGGCTTGATGAAACAACGCGGCGAGCT
TTGATCAACGACCTTTTGGAAACTTCGGCTTCCCCTGGAGAGAGCGAGATTCTCCGCGCTGTAGAAGTCA
CCATTGTTGTGCACGACGACATCATTCCGTGGCGTTATCCAGCTAAGCGCGAACTGCAATTTGGAGAATG
GCAGCGCAATGACATTCTTGCAGGTATCTTCGAGCCAGCCACGATCGACATTGATCTGGCTATCTTGCTG
ACAAAAGCAAGAGAACATAGCGTTGCCTTGGTAGGTCCAGCGGCGGAGGAACTCTTTGATCCGGTTCCTG
AACAGGATCTATTTGAGGCGCTAAATGAAACCTTAACGCTATGGAACTCGCCGCCCGACTGGGCTGGCGA
TGAGCGAAATGTAGTGCTTACGTTGTCCCGCATTTGGTACAGCGCAGTAACCGGCAAAATCGCGCCGAAG
GATGTCGCTGCCGACTGGGCAATGGAGCGCCTGCCGGCCCAGTATCAGCCCGTCATACTTGAAGCTAGAC
AGGCTTATCTTGGACAAGAAGAAGATCGCTTGGCCTCGCGCGCAGATCAGTTGGAAGAATTTGTCCACTA
CGTGAAAGGCGAGATCACCAAGGTAGTCGGCAAATAACCCTCGAGCCACCCATGACCAAAATCCCTTAAC
GTGAGTTACGCGTCGTTCCACTGAGCGTCAGACCCCGTAGAAAAGATCAAAGGATCTTCTTGAGATCCTT
TTTTTCTGCGCGTAATCTGCTGCTTGCAAACAAAAAAACCACCGCTACCAGCGGTGGTTTGTTTGCCGGA
TCAAGAGCTACCAACTCTTTTTCCGAAGGTAACTGGCTTCAGCAGAGCGCAGATACCAAATACTGTTCTT
CTAGTGTAGCCGTAGTTAGGCCACCACTTCAAGAACTCTGTAGCACCGCCTACATACCTCGCTCTGCTAA
TCCTGTTACCAGTGGCTGCTGCCAGTGGCGATAAGTCGTGTCTTACCGGGTTGGACTCAAGACGATAGTT
ACCGGATAAGGCGCAGCGGTCGGGCTGAACGGGGGGTTCGTGCACACAGCCCAGCTTGGAGCGAACGACC
TACACCGAACTGAGATACCTACAGCGTGAGCTATGAGAAAGCGCCACGCTTCCCGAAGGGAGAAAGGCGG
ACAGGTATCCGGTAAGCGGCAGGGTCGGAACAGGAGAGCGCACGAGGGAGCTTCCAGGGGGAAACGCCTG
GTATCTTTATAGTCCTGTCGGGTTTCGCCACCTCTGACTTGAGCGTCGATTTTTGTGATGCTCGTCAGGG
GGGCGGAGCCTATGGAAAAACGCCAGCAACGCGGCCTTTTTACGGTTCCTGGCCTTTTGCTGGCCTTTTG
CTCACATGTTCTTTCCTGCGTTATCCCCTGATTCTGTGGATAACCGTATTACCGCCTTTGAGTGAGCTGA
TACCGCTCGCCGCAGCCGAACGACCGAGCGCAGCGAGTCAGTGAGCGAGGAAGCGGAAGAGCGCCCAATA
CGCAAACCGCCTCTCCCCGCGCGTTGGCCGATTCATTAATGCAGCTGGCACGACAGGTTTCCCGACTGGA
AAGCGGGCAGTGAGCGCAACGCAATTAATACGCGTACCGCTAGCCAGGAAGAGTTTGTAGAAACGCAAAA
AGGCCATCCGTCAGGATGGCCTTCTGCTTAGTTTGATGCCTGGCAGTTTATGGCGGGCGTCCTGCCCGCC
ACCCTCCGGGCCGTTGCTTCACAACGTTCAAATCCGCTCCCGGCGGATTTGTCCTACTCAGGAGAGCGTT
CACCGACAAACAACAGATAAAACGAAAGGCCCAGTCTTCCGACTGAGCCTTTCGTTTTATTTGATGCCTG
GCAGTTCCCTACTCTCGCGTTAACGCTAGCATGGATGTTTTCCCAGTCACGACGTT
